>Addgene plasmid #59781 | pcDNA-HIRA-polyA | depositor full sequence | sequence record 94268 | pcDNA-HIRA-polyA sequence 8671 bps
GACGGATCGGGAGATCTCCCGATCCCCTATGGTCGACTCTCAGTACAATCTGCTCTGATGCCGCATAGTT
AAGCCAGTATCTGCTCCCTGCTTGTGTGTTGGAGGTCGCTGAGTAGTGCGCGAGCAAAATTTAAGCTACA
ACAAGGCAAGGCTTGACCGACAATTGCATGAAGAATCTGCTTAGGGTTAGGCGTTTTGCGCTGCTTCGCG
ATGTACGGGCCAGATATACGCGTTGACATTGATTATTGACTAGTTATTAATAGTAATCAATTACGGGGTC
ATTAGTTCATAGCCCATATATGGAGTTCCGCGTTACATAACTTACGGTAAATGGCCCGCCTGGCTGACCG
CCCAACGACCCCCGCCCATTGACGTCAATAATGACGTATGTTCCCATAGTAACGCCAATAGGGACTTTCC
ATTGACGTCAATGGGTGGACTATTTACGGTAAACTGCCCACTTGGCAGTACATCAAGTGTATCATATGCC
AAGTACGCCCCCTATTGACGTCAATGACGGTAAATGGCCCGCCTGGCATTATGCCCAGTACATGACCTTA
TGGGACTTTCCTACTTGGCAGTACATCTACGTATTAGTCATCGCTATTACCATGGTGATGCGGTTTTGGC
AGTACATCAATGGGCGTGGATAGCGGTTTGACTCACGGGGATTTCCAAGTCTCCACCCCATTGACGTCAA
TGGGAGTTTGTTTTGGCACCAAAATCAACGGGACTTTCCAAAATGTCGTAACAACTCCGCCCCATTGACG
CAAATGGGCGGTAGGCGTGTACGGTGGGAGGTCTATATAAGCAGAGCTCTCTGGCTAACTAGAGAACCCA
CTGCTTACTGGCTTATCGAAATTAATACGACTCACTATAGGGAGACCCAAGCTGGCTAGTTAAGCTTCGA
ATTCATGAAGCTCTTGAAGCCAACCTGGGTCAACCACAATGGGAAGCCAATTTTTTCAGTTGATATTCAC
CCTGATGGGACCAAGTTTGCAACTGGAGGACAAGGGCAGGATTCTGGGAAGGTTGTGATCTGGAATATGT
CTCCAGTCCTCCAGGAGGATGACGAGAAGGATGAAAATATTCCCAAGATGCTTTGCCAGATGGACAATCA
CTTAGCATGTGTGAACTGTGTGCGGTGGTCAAACAGTGGGATGTATTTAGCTTCTGGGGGAGATGACAAA
CTGATTATGGTGTGGAAGCGGGCTACGTACATTGGGCCCAGCACTGTGTTTGGTTCCAGTGGTAAGCTTG
CCAATGTGGAGCAATGGCGGTGTGTCTCCATCCTCCGGAGTCACTCAGGCGATGTGATGGATGTAGCATG
GTCTCCCCACGACGCCTGGCTGGCCTCATGCAGCGTGGATAACACTGTTGTCATTTGGAATGCCGTGAAG
TTCCCAGAAATTCTTGCAACTCTGAGAGGTCATTCTGGCTTAGTAAAAGGTTTGACTTGGGATCCCGTTG
GTAAATATATTGCCTCTCAAGCTGATGATCGAAGTTTGAAGGTATGGAGGACGCTGGACTGGCAGCTAGA
GACTAGCATCACCAAGCCTTTTGATGAGTGTGGAGGAACGACGCATGTTCTCCGGCTTAGTTGGTCACCT
GATGGCCATTACCTGGTATCTGCCCATGCCATGAATAATTCTGGCCCCACTGCTCAGATCATCGAAAGAG
AGGGCTGGAAGACCAACATGGACTTTGTGGGTCACCGGAAAGCTGTGACTGTTGTGAAATTCAACCCAAA
AATCTTCAAGAAGAAGCAGAAGAATGGGAGCTCTACAAAGCCCAGCTGCCCATACTGCTGCTGTGCTGTT
GGCAGCAAGGACCGCTCACTCTCTGTCTGGCTCACATGTTTGAAACGGCCTCTGGTTGTCATCCATGAAC
TGTTTGACAAGTCCATCATGGATATTTCCTGGACTCTGAATGGGTTGGGTATCCTGGTGTGCTCCATGGA
CGGCTCTGTGGCGTTCCTTGATTTCTCTCAGGATGAACTCGGAGACCCCCTGAGTGAGGAGGAAAAGAGC
CGAATTCACCAGTCTACCTATGGCAAGAGCCTGGCAATAATGACTGAGGCCCAGCTTTCCACAGCTGTTA
TTGAGAACCCTGAGATGCTCAAGTACCAGCGGAGACAGCAACAGCAGCAGCTGGATCAGAAGAATGCCAC
TACTAGGGAGACAAGCTCAGCATCCTCAGTCACGGGTGTGGTCAATGGGGAAAGTCTAGAAGATATCAGA
AAGAATCTTTTGAAGAAACAAGTGGAAACTCGGACAGCAGATGGTCGGAGGAGAATCACGCCTCTTTGCA
TAGCACAGCTGGACACTGGGGACTTCTCCACGGCATTCTTCAACAGCATCCCACTCTCCAGCTCCCTAGC
AGGCACCATGCTCTCCTCTCCTAGTGGTCAGCAGCTACTACCACTGGACTCCAGTACCCCCTCCTTCGGC
GCCTCAAAGCCTTGCACAGAACCAGTGGCAGCCACCAGTGCCAGGCCTACAGGCGAATCTGTCAGTAAGG
ACAGTATGAATGCTACCTCTACTCCTGCTGCATCGTCACCCTCTGTGTTAACAACCCCATCCAAGATTGA
ACCCATGAAAGCATTTGATTCCCGGTTCACAGAACGGTCCAAAGCCACACCAGGTGCTCCTTCCTTGACC
AGTGTGATTCCAACAGCTGTTGAAAGGTTGAAAGAGCAGAACCTCGTCAAGGAGCTGAGGTCCCGGGAAC
TGGAGAGCAGCAGTGACAGCGATGAGAAGGTCCACCTAGCCAAGCCCTCTTCACTGTCCAAGCGCAAACT
TGAGCTTGAGGTAGAGACGGTGGAAAAGAAGAAGAAAGGTCGCCCTAGGAAGGATTCACGTCTTTTACCC
ATGTCTCTGTCCGTCCAGTCTCCAGCTGCCCTGTCTACAGAGAAGGAGGCCATGTGTCTGTCTGCACCAG
CACTTGCACTGAAGCTGCCAATTCCAGGCCCACAGAGAGCGTTCACCCTCCAGGTGAGCTCTGACCCCTC
CATGTACATTGAGGTGGAGAATGAAGTGACCACCGTTGGGGGGATAAGGCTGAGTCGCCTGAAGTGCAAC
CGTGAAGGGAAGGAGTGGGAGACAGTGCTCAGCAGTCGCGTCCTCACTGCTGCCGGCAGCTGTGATGTGG
TATGTGTTGCCTGTGAAAAGAGGATGCTGTCGGTGTTCTCTACCTGTGGTCGCCGTCTCCTCCCTCCCAT
CCTCCTTCCATCTCCAATCTCTACTTTGCACTGCACGGGCCCCTACGTCATGGCACTCACCGCTGCAGCC
ACACTGTCTGTCTGGGATGTTCACAGACAGGTGGTTGTGGTGAAAGAAGAATCTCTACACTCCATCTTGT
CAGGAAGTGATATGACGGTGTCACAGATCTTGCTAACACAGCATGGAATCCCAGTGATGAATTTGTCTGA
TGGGAAAGCATACTGCTTTAATCCATCCCTCTCCACATGGAACCTGGTTTCTGACAAGCAAGATTCATTG
GCCCAGTGTGCAGACTTCAGGAACAGCCTGCCGTCCCAGGATGCCATGCTTTGTTCAGGACCGTTAGCCA
TAATTCAGGGCCGCACCTCCAACTCTGGAAGGCAAGCTGCCCGGCTCTTCTCCGTGCCTCATGTGGTACA
GCAGGAGACCACACTGGCCTACCTAGAGAACCAGGTTGCTGCGGCACTTACCCTGCAGTCAAGCCACGAG
TATCGTCACTGGCTCCTCCTTTATGCTCGGTACCTTGTGAATGAAGGGTTTGAATACCGCCTCCGTGAAA
TATGCAAGGACTTGCTGGGTCCAGTTCACTGCTCCACTGGAAGTCAGTGGGAGTCAACAGTAGTGGGTCT
GCGGAAAAGGGAGCTGCTGAAGGAACTGTTGCCAGTCATTGGGCAGAATCTTCGATTCCAGCGCCTCTTT
ACTGAGTGCCAGGAACAACTGGACATCCTGAGAGACAAGTAGGCGGCCGCTCGACTATGGGCACCAAAGA
ACCTGTAAACGTTATCTTTTTAAATTGAATGTGCACAAATAAAAGTTTGGAAAAGAAAAAAAAAAAAAAA
AAAAAAAAAAAAAAAAAAAAAAAAAAAAAAAAAAAAAAAAAAAAAAAAAAAAAAAAAAAAAAAAAAAATA
CGCATCATACGCTGTGGCGTACCTCGAGTCTAGAGGGCCCTTCGAACAAAAACTCATCTCAGAAGAGGAT
CTGAATATGCATACCGGTCATCATCACCATCACCATTGAGTTTAAACCCGCTGATCAGCCTCGACTGTGC
CTTCTAGTTGCCAGCCATCTGTTGTTTGCCCCTCCCCCGTGCCTTCCTTGACCCTGGAAGGTGCCACTCC
CACTGTCCTTTCCTAATAAAATGAGGAAATTGCATCGCATTGTCTGAGTAGGTGTCATTCTATTCTGGGG
GGTGGGGTGGGGCAGGACAGCAAGGGGGAGGATTGGGAAGACAATAGCAGGCATGCTGGGGATGCGGTGG
GCTCTATGGCTTCTGAGGCGGAAAGAACCAGCTGGGGCTCTAGGGGGTATCCCC
[124 nt withheld, positions 4535-4658]
C
[32 nt withheld, positions 4660-4691]
CA
[57 nt withheld, positions 4694-4750]
A
[49 nt withheld, positions 4752-4800]
CCTTTGACGTTGGAGTCCACGTTCTTT
[37 nt withheld, positions 4828-4864]
ACCCTATCTCGGTCTATTCTTTTGATTTATAAGGGATTTTGGGGATTTCGGCCTATTGGTTAAAAAATGA
GCTGATTTAACAAAAATTTAACGCGAATTAATTCTGTGGAATGTGTGTCAGTTAGGGTGTGGAAAGTCCC
CAGGCTCCCCAGGCAGGCAGAAGTATGCAAAGCATGCATCTCAATTAGTCAGCAACCAGGTGTGGAAAGT
CCCCAGGCTCCCCAGCAGGCAGAAGTATGCAAAGCATGCATCTCAATTAGTCAGCAACCATAGTCCCGCC
CCTAACTCCGCCCATCCCGCCCCTAACTCCGCCCAGTTCCGCCCATTCTCCGCCCCATGGCTGACTAATT
TTTTTTATTTATGCAGAGGCCGAGGCCGCCTCTGCCTCTGAGCTATTCCAGAAGTAGTGAGGAGGCTTTT
TTGGAGGCCTAGGCTTTTGCAAAAAGCTCCCGGGAGCTTGTATATCCATTTTCGGATCTGATCAAGAGAC
AGGATGAGGATCGTTTCGCATGATTGAACAAGATGGATTGCACGCAGGTTCTCCGGCCGCTTGGGTGGAG
AGGCTATTCGGCTATGACTGGGCACAACAGACAATCGGCTGCTCTGATGCCGCCGTGTTCCGGCTGTCAG
CGCAGGGGCGCCCGGTTCTTTTTGTCAAGACCGACCTGTCCGGTGCCCTGAATGAACTGCAGGACGAGGC
AGCGCGGCTATCGTGGCTGGCCACGACGGGCGTTCCTTGCGCAGCTGTGCTCGACGTTGTCACTGAAGCG
GGAAGGGACTGGCTGCTATTGGGCGAAGTGCCGGGGCAGGATCTCCTGTCATCTCACCTTGCTCCTGCCG
AGAAAGTATCCATCATGGCTGATGCAATGCGGCGGCTGCATACGCTTGATCCGGCTACCTGCCCATTCGA
CCACCAAGCGAAACATCGCATCGAGCGAGCACGTACTCGGATGGAAGCCGGTCTTGTCGATCAGGATGAT
CTGGACGAAGAGCATCAGGGGCTCGCGCCAGCCGAACTGTTCGCCAGGCTCAAGGCGCGCATGCCCGACG
GCGAGGATCTCGTCGTGACCCATGGCGATGCCTGCTTGCCGAATATCATGGTGGAAAATGGCCGCTTTTC
TGGATTCATCGACTGTGGCCGGCTGGGTGTGGCGGACCGCTATCAGGACATAGCGTTGGCTACCCGTGAT
ATTGCTGAAGAGCTTGGCGGCGAATGGGCTGACCGCTTCCTCGTGCTTTACGGTATCGCCGCTCCCGATT
CGCAGCGCATCGCCTTCTATCGCCTTCTTGACGAGTTCTTCTGAGCGGGACTCTGGGGTTCGCGAAATGA
CCGACCAAGCGACGCCCAACCTGCCATCACGAGATTTCGATTCCACCGCCGCCTTCTATGAAAGGTTGGG
CTTCGGAATCGTTTTCCGGGACGCCGGCTGGATGATCCTCCAGCGCGGGGATCTCATGCTGGAGTTCTTC
GCCCACCCCAACTTGTTTATTGCAGCTTATAATGGTTACAAATAAAGCAATAGCATCACAAATTTCACAA
ATAAAGCATTTTTTTCACTGCATTCTAGTTGTGGTTTGTCCAAACTCATCAATGTATCTTATCATGTCTG
TATACCGTCGACCTCTAGCTAGAGCTTGGCGTAATCATGGTCATAGCTGTTTCCTGTGTGAAATTGTTAT
CCGCTCACAATTCCACACAACATACGAGCCGGAAGCATAAAGTGTAAAGCCTGGGGTGCCTAATGAGTGA
GCTAACTCACATTAATTGCGTTGCGCTCACTGCCCGCTTTCCAGTCGGGAAACCTGTCGTGCCAGCTGCA
TTAATGAATCGGCCAACGCGCGGGGAGAGGCGGTTTGCGTATTGGGCGCTCTTCCGCTTCCTCGCTCACT
GACTCGCTGCGCTCGGTCGTTCGGCTGCGGCGAGCGGTATCAGCTCACTCAAAGGCGGTAATACGGTTAT
CCACAGAATCAGGGGATAACGCAGGAAAGAACATGTGAGCAAAAGGCCAGCAAAAGGCCAGGAACCGTAA
AAAGGCCGCGTTGCTGGCGTTTTTCCATAGGCTCCGCCCCCCTGACGAGCATCACAAAAATCGACGCTCA
AGTCAGAGGTGGCGAAACCCGACAGGACTATAAAGATACCAGGCGTTTCCCCCTGGAAGCTCCCTCGTGC
GCTCTCCTGTTCCGACCCTGCCGCTTACCGGATACCTGTCCGCCTTTCTCCCTTCGGGAAGCGTGGCGCT
TTCTCAATGCTCACGCTGTAGGTATCTCAGTTCGGTGTAGGTCGTTCGCTCCAAGCTGGGCTGTGTGCAC
GAACCCCCCGTTCAGCCCGACCGCTGCGCCTTATCCGGTAACTATCGTCTTGAGTCCAACCCGGTAAGAC
ACGACTTATCGCCACTGGCAGCAGCCACTGGTAACAGGATTAGCAGAGCGAGGTATGTAGGCGGTGCTAC
AGAGTTCTTGAAGTGGTGGCCTAACTACGGCTACACTAGAAGGACAGTATTTGGTATCTGCGCTCTGCTG
AAGCCAGTTACCTTCGGAAAAAGAGTTGGTAGCTCTTGATCCGGCAAACAAACCACCGCTGGTAGCGGTG
GTTTTTTTGTTTGCAAGCAGCAGATTACGCGCAGAAAAAAAGGATCTCAAGAAGATCCTTTGATCTTTTC
TACGGGGTCTGACGCTCAGTGGAACGAAAACTCACGTTAAGGGATTTTGGTCATGAGATTATCAAAAAGG
ATCTTCACCTAGATCCTTTTAAATTAAAAATGAAGTTTTAAATCAATCTAAAGTATATATGAGTAAACTT
GGTCTGACAGTTACCAATGCTTAATCAGTGAGGCACCTATCTCAGCGATCTGTCTATTTCGTTCATCCAT
AGTTGCCTGACTCCCCGTCGTGTAGATAACTACGATACGGGAGGGCTTACCATCTGGCCCCAGTGCTGCA
ATGATACCGCGAGACCCACGCTCACCGGCTCCAGATTTATCAGCAATAAACCAGCCAGCCGGAAGGGCCG
AGCGCAGAAGTGGTCCTGCAACTTTATCCGCCTCCATCCAGTCTATTAATTGTTGCCGGGAAGCTAGAGT
AAGTAGTTCGCCAGTTAATAGTTTGCGCAACGTTGTTGCCATTGCTACAGGCATCGTGGTGTCACGCTCG
TCGTTTGGTATGGCTTCATTCAGCTCCGGTTCCCAACGATCAAGGCGAGTTACATGATCCCCCATGTTGT
GCAAAAAAGCGGTTAGCTCCTTCGGTCCTCCGATCGTTGTCAGAAGTAAGTTGGCCGCAGTGTTATCACT
CATGGTTATGGCAGCACTGCATAATTCTCTTACTGTCATGCCATCCGTAAGATGCTTTTCTGTGACTGGT
GAGTACTCAACCAAGTCATTCTGAGAATAGTGTATGCGGCGACCGAGTTGCTCTTGCCCGGCGTCAATAC
GGGATAATACCGCGCCACATAGCAGAACTTTAAAAGTGCTCATCATTGGAAAACGTTCTTCGGGGCGAAA
ACTCTCAAGGATCTTACCGCTGTTGAGATCCAGTTCGATGTAACCCACTCGTGCACCCAACTGATCTTCA
GCATCTTTTACTTTCACCAGCGTTTCTGGGTGAGCAAAAACAGGAAGGCAAAATGCCGCAAAAAAGGGAA
TAAGGGCGACACGGAAATGTTGAATACTCATACTCTTCCTTTTTCAATATTATTGAAGCATTTATCAGGG
TTATTGTCTCATGAGCGGATACATATTTGAATGTATTTAGAAAAATAAACAAATAGGGGTTCCGCGCACA
TTTCCCCGAAAAGTGCCACCTGACGTC
Features (pLannotate 1.2.2; 21 found; start..end, strand, type, name):
     36..80      -  misc_feature   bom (fragment): basis of mobility region from pBR322
    235..614     +  enhancer       CMV enhancer: human cytomegalovirus immediate early enhancer
    615..818     +  promoter       CMV promoter: human cytomegalovirus (CMV) immediate early promoter
    814..847     +  LTR            5' LTR (truncated) (fragment): truncated 5' long terminal repeat (LTR) from HIV-1
    863..881     +  promoter       T7 promoter: promoter for bacteriophage T7 RNA polymerase
    915..3959    +  CDS            Hira: HIRA_MOUSE - Also known as Tuple1. Experimental evidence at protein level: Swiss-Prot protein existence level 1. Required for the periodic repression of histone gene transcription during the cell cycle (By similarity). Cooperates with ASF1A to promote replication-independent chromatin assembly. Required for the formation of senescence-associated heterochromatin foci (SAHF) and efficient senescence-associated cell cycle exit. From Mus musculus (Mouse).
   4030..4051    +  promoter       TEF1 promoter (fragment): S. cerevisiae TEF1; promoter for EF-1α
   4265..4489    +  polyA_signal   bGH poly(A) signal: bovine growth hormone polyadenylation signal
   4493..4514    +  promoter       SV40 promoter (fragment): SV40 enhancer and early promoter
   4535..4963    +  rep_origin     f1 ori (sequence partly withheld): f1 bacteriophage origin of replication; arrow indicates direction of (+) strand synthesis
   4977..5307    +  promoter       SV40 promoter: SV40 enhancer and early promoter
   5374..6165    +  CDS            neo: KKA2_KLEPN - Also known as kan, nptII. Experimental evidence at protein level: Swiss-Prot protein existence level 1. Resistance to kanamycin, neomycin, paromomycin, ribostamycin, butirosin and gentamicin B. From Klebsiella pneumoniae.
   6191..6349    +  CDS            ble (fragment): BLE_KLEPN - Experimental evidence at protein level: Swiss-Prot protein existence level 1. Binding protein with a strong affinity to the bleomycin family of antibiotics. Binds to CL990; an antimitotic-antibiotic compound. From Klebsiella pneumoniae.
   6344..6465    +  polyA_signal   SV40 poly(A) signal: SV40 polyadenylation signal
   6538..6554    -  protein_bind   lac operator: The lac repressor binds to the lac operator to inhibit transcription in E. coli. This inhibition can be relieved by adding lactose or isopropyl-β-D-thiogalactopyranoside (IPTG). lac repressor encoded by lacI
   6562..6592    -  promoter       lac promoter: promoter for the E. coli lac operon
   6607..6628    -  protein_bind   CAP binding site: CAP binding activates transcription in the presence of cAMP. E. coli catabolite activator protein
   6641..6733    -  CDS            lacI (fragment): lac repressor; lacI; The lac repressor binds to the lac operator to inhibit transcription in E. coli. This inhibition can be relieved by adding lactose or isopropyl-β-D-thiogalactopyranoside (IPTG).
   6916..7504    -  rep_origin     ori: high-copy-number ColE1/pMB1/pBR322/pUC origin of replication
   7675..8535    -  CDS            AmpR: β-lactamase; bla; confers resistance to ampicillin, carbenicillin, and related antibiotics
   8536..8640    -  promoter       AmpR promoter: bla
