[The description below was written by a language model from this plasmid's Addgene catalogue record and pLannotate feature annotations shown in this document.]
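Description:
pcDNA-HIRA-polyA is an 8,671 bp mammalian expression plasmid built on a pcDNA3.1-polyA backbone and carrying the mouse Hira coding sequence, which encodes the histone H3.3 chaperone HIRA. This protein cooperates with ASF1A in replication-independent chromatin assembly. The plasmid is maintained in E. coli through a high-copy ColE1/pUC-type origin and selected with ampicillin through the bla gene and its own promoter. An f1 origin is also present, which in principle allows single-stranded DNA production. For mammalian cells, an SV40 early promoter drives a neomycin phosphotransferase (neo) cassette ending in an SV40 polyadenylation signal, a marker commonly used for G418 selection of stable transfectants.

The Hira open reading frame, inserted by ligation-independent cloning, lies downstream of two promoters in tandem. The human CMV immediate-early enhancer and promoter give strong constitutive expression in transfected mammalian cells, with the bovine growth hormone polyadenylation signal processing the 3′ end of the transcript. The bacteriophage T7 promoter, immediately upstream of the coding sequence, allows in vitro transcription of Hira mRNA. The backbone name implies an encoded poly(A) stretch after the insert to supply a tail on synthetic transcripts, but the feature table does not annotate such an element explicitly. No epitope tag or reporter is annotated. Several short fragment hits (HIV-1 LTR, TEF1 promoter, ble, lacI) are most likely backbone remnants or chance matches from automated annotation rather than functional parts. The stated uses are HIRA expression in mammalian cells and synthesis of mRNA for injection into oocytes, and the associated study concerned nucleosome assembly and nuclear pore complex formation in mouse zygotes.
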