Addgene plasmid #59781: pcDNA-HIRA-polyA
Purpose: Express H3.3 chaperone HIRA in mammalian cells (CMV promoter). Also suitable for in vitro transcription (T7 promoter) for injecting mRNA into oocytes.
Depositing lab: Yi Zhang. Depositing organization: Boston Children's Hospital. Publication: Nucleosome assembly is required for nuclear pore complex assembly in mouse zygotes. Inoue A, Zhang Y. Nat Struct Mol Biol. 2014 Jul;21(7):609-16. doi: 10.1038/nsmb.2839. Epub 2014 Jun 8. PubMed 24908396.
Backbone
  Vector backbone: pcDNA3.1-polyA
  Vector type: Mammalian Expression
Growth in bacteria
  Bacterial resistance: Ampicillin, 100 μg/mL
  Growth temperature: 37°C
  Growth strain: XL10 Gold
  Copy number: High Copy
Gene/Insert
  Gene/Insert name: HIRA
  Species: M. musculus (mouse)
  Promoter: CMV and T7
  Cloning method: Ligation Independent Cloning
  Sequencing primers: 5′ CACTGCTTACTGGCTTATCG; 3′ CCAAACTTTTATTTGTGCACAT
Terms and licenses: Academic/Nonprofit Terms; Industry Terms: Not Available to Industry
How to cite: pcDNA-HIRA-polyA was a gift from Yi Zhang (Addgene plasmid # 59781 ; http://n2t.net/addgene:59781 ; RRID:Addgene_59781)
