>Addgene plasmid #59781 | pcDNA-HIRA-polyA | addgene partial sequence | sequence record 96483 | CMV-F 5'-CGCAAATGGGCGGTAGGCGTG-3'
ACTAGAGAACCCACTGCTTACTGGCTTATCGAAATTAATACGACTCACTATAGGGAGACCCAAGCTGGCT
AGTTAAGCTTCGAATTCATGAAGCTCTTGAAGCCAACCTGGGTCAACCACAATGGGAAGCCAATTTTTTC
AGTTGATATTCACCCTGATGGGACCAAGTTTGCAACTGGAGGACAAGGGCAGGATTCTGGGAAGGTTGTG
ATCTGGAATATGTCTCCAGTCCTCCAGGAGGATGACGAGAAGGATGAAAATATTCCCAAGATGCTTTGCC
AGATGGACAATCACTTAGCATGTGTGAACTGTGTGCGGTGGTCAAACAGTGGGATGTATTTAGCTTCTGG
GGGAGATGACAAACTGATTATGGTGTGGAAGCGGGCTACGTACATTGGGCCCAGCACTGTGTTTGGTTCC
AGTGGTAAGCTTGCCAATGTGGAGCAATGGCGGTGTGTCTCCATCCTCCGGAGTCACTCAGGCGATGTGA
TGGATGTAGCATGGTCTCCCCACGACGCCTGGCTGGCCTCATGCAGCGTGGATAACACTGTTGTCATTTG
GAATGCCGTGAAGTTCCCAGAAATTCTTGCAACTCTGAGAGGTCATTCTGGCTTAGTAAAAGGTTTGACT
TGGGATCCCGTTGGTAAATATATTGCCTCTCAAGCTGATGATCGAAGTTTGAAGGTATGGAGGACGCTGG
ACTGGCAGCTAGAGACTAGCATCACCAAGCCTTTTGATGAGTGTGGAGGAACGACGCATGTTCTCCGGCT
TAGTTGGTCACCTGATGGCCATTACCTGGTATCTGCCCATGCCATGAATAATTCTGGCCC
